Addgene plasmid #113411: pCMV-hA3B-BE3
Purpose: Expresses hA3B-BE3 in mammalian cells
Depositing lab: Jia Chen. Publication: Efficient base editing in methylated regions with a human APOBEC3A-Cas9 fusion. Wang X, Li J, Wang Y, Yang B, Wei J, Wu J, Wang R, Huang X, Chen J, Yang L. Nat Biotechnol. 2018 Aug 20. pii: nbt.4198. doi: 10.1038/nbt.4198. PubMed 30125268.
Backbone
  Vector backbone: CMV
  Backbone size w/o insert (bp): 3399
  Vector type: Mammalian Expression, CRISPR
Growth in bacteria
  Bacterial resistance: Ampicillin, 100 μg/mL
  Growth temperature: 37°C
  Growth strain: DH5alpha
  Copy number: High Copy
Gene/Insert
  Gene/Insert name: hA3B-BE3 (alt name: pCMV-hAPOBEC3B-XTEN-D10A-SGGS-UGI-SGGS-NLS)
  Species: H. sapiens (human); S. pyogenes and Bacteriophage PBS2
  Insert size (bp): 5598
  Entrez Gene: APOBEC3B (a.k.a. A3B, APOBEC1L, ARCD3, ARP4, DJ742C19.2, PHRBNL, bK150C2.2)
  Promoter: CMV
  Cloning method: Restriction Enzyme; 5′ cloning site unknown (unknown if destroyed)
  Sequencing primers: 5′ CMV; 3′ BGH poly reverse
Terms and licenses: Academic/Nonprofit Terms; Industry Terms: Not Available to Industry
How to cite: pCMV-hA3B-BE3 was a gift from Jia Chen (Addgene plasmid # 113411 ; http://n2t.net/addgene:113411 ; RRID:Addgene_113411)
