[The description below was written by a language model from this plasmid's Addgene catalogue record and pLannotate feature annotations shown in this document.]
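Description:
pCMV-hA3B-BE3 is a mammalian expression plasmid of about 9 kb that encodes a BE3-type cytosine base editor in which the deaminase is human APOBEC3B. It is propagated in E. coli through a high-copy ColE1/pUC-type origin and selected with ampicillin via the β-lactamase gene. The feature table shows no mammalian selection marker, only a very short SV40 promoter fragment, so the plasmid appears suited to transient transfection. Small lac promoter/operator, lacI and bom fragments are backbone remnants with no evident role in the payload.

The expression cassette is driven by the human cytomegalovirus immediate early enhancer and promoter and is terminated by the bovine growth hormone polyadenylation signal. A T7 promoter lies just upstream of the open reading frame. According to the catalogue description, the single fusion protein reads APOBEC3B, XTEN linker, Cas9 D10A nickase from S. pyogenes, an SGGS linker, the uracil-DNA glycosylase inhibitor (UGI) from bacteriophage PBS2, a second SGGS linker and a nuclear localisation signal.

Two automated annotations should be read against that description. The short segment labelled as an ABE(7.10) fragment sits exactly where the XTEN linker is expected and probably reflects shared linker sequence rather than any adenine deaminase. The Cas9 region was matched to a "VQR" variant, whereas the record states only the D10A nickase.

In use, a separately supplied guide RNA directs the nickase to its target. APOBEC3B deaminates cytosines in the displaced strand to uracil, UGI blocks uracil excision, and nicking of the opposite strand favours a C-to-T outcome. The construct comes from work comparing human APOBEC–Cas9 fusions for base editing in methylated genomic regions.
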