Features (pLannotate 1.2.2; 18 found; start..end, strand, type, name):
    141..520     +  enhancer       CMV enhancer: human cytomegalovirus immediate early enhancer
    521..724     +  promoter       CMV promoter: human cytomegalovirus (CMV) immediate early promoter
    766..784     +  promoter       T7 promoter: promoter for bacteriophage T7 RNA polymerase
    798..1943    +  CDS            APOBEC3B: ABC3B_HUMAN - Experimental evidence at protein level: Swiss-Prot protein existence level 1. DNA deaminase (cytidine deaminase) which acts as an inhibitor of retrovirus replication and retrotransposon mobility via deaminase- dependent and -independent mechanisms. After the penetration of retroviral nucleocapsids into target cells of infection and the initiation of reverse transcription, it can induce the conversion of cytosine to uracil in the minus-sense single-strand viral DNA, leading to G-to-A hypermutations in the subsequent plus-strand viral DNA. The resultant detrimental levels of mutati
   1944..1991    +  CDS            ABE(7.10) (fragment): adenine base editor comprising wild-type E. coli TadA fused to the evolved TadA*(7.10) mutant (Gaudelli et al., 2017)
   1992..6092    +  CDS            Cas9 VQR: Streptococcus pyogenes Cas9 endonuclease with the D1135V/R1335Q/T1337R mutations has an altered recognition specificity for the protospacer adjacent motif (PAM) (Kleinstiver et al., 2015)
   6105..6353    +  CDS            UGI: UNGI_BPPB2 - Experimental evidence at protein level: Swiss-Prot protein existence level 1. This protein binds specifically and reversibly to the host uracil-DNA glycosylase, preventing removal of uracil residues from PBS2 DNA by the host uracil-excision repair system. From Bacillus phage PBS2 (Bacteriophage PBS2).
   6441..6665    +  polyA_signal   bGH poly(A) signal: bovine growth hormone polyadenylation signal
   6669..6690    +  promoter       SV40 promoter (fragment): SV40 enhancer and early promoter
   6695..6711    +  misc_feature   MCS (fragment): pBluescript multiple cloning site
   6760..6776    -  protein_bind   lac operator: The lac repressor binds to the lac operator to inhibit transcription in E. coli. This inhibition can be relieved by adding lactose or isopropyl-β-D-thiogalactopyranoside (IPTG). lac repressor encoded by lacI
   6784..6814    -  promoter       lac promoter: promoter for the E. coli lac operon
   6829..6850    -  protein_bind   CAP binding site: CAP binding activates transcription in the presence of cAMP. E. coli catabolite activator protein
   6863..6955    -  CDS            lacI (fragment): lac repressor; lacI; The lac repressor binds to the lac operator to inhibit transcription in E. coli. This inhibition can be relieved by adding lactose or isopropyl-β-D-thiogalactopyranoside (IPTG).
   7138..7726    -  rep_origin     ori: high-copy-number ColE1/pMB1/pBR322/pUC origin of replication
   7897..8757    -  CDS            AmpR: β-lactamase; bla; confers resistance to ampicillin, carbenicillin, and related antibiotics
   8758..8862    -  promoter       AmpR promoter: bla
   8933..8977    -  misc_feature   bom (fragment): basis of mobility region from pBR322
>Addgene plasmid #113411 | pCMV-hA3B-BE3 | addgene full sequence | sequence record 217267 | Addgene NGS Result
TGTGTTGGAGGTCGCTGAGTAGTGCGCGAGCAAAATTTAAGCTACAACAAGGCAAGGCTTGACCGACAAT
TGCATGAAGAATCTGCTTAGGGTTAGGCGTTTTGCGCTGCTTCGCGATGTACGGGCCAGATATACGCGTT
GACATTGATTATTGACTAGTTATTAATAGTAATCAATTACGGGGTCATTAGTTCATAGCCCATATATGGA
GTTCCGCGTTACATAACTTACGGTAAATGGCCCGCCTGGCTGACCGCCCAACGACCCCCGCCCATTGACG
TCAATAATGACGTATGTTCCCATAGTAACGCCAATAGGGACTTTCCATTGACGTCAATGGGTGGAGTATT
TACGGTAAACTGCCCACTTGGCAGTACATCAAGTGTATCATATGCCAAGTACGCCCCCTATTGACGTCAA
TGACGGTAAATGGCCCGCCTGGCATTATGCCCAGTACATGACCTTATGGGACTTTCCTACTTGGCAGTAC
ATCTACGTATTAGTCATCGCTATTACCATGGTGATGCGGTTTTGGCAGTACATCAATGGGCGTGGATAGC
GGTTTGACTCACGGGGATTTCCAAGTCTCCACCCCATTGACGTCAATGGGAGTTTGTTTTGGCACCAAAA
TCAACGGGACTTTCCAAAATGTCGTAACAACTCCGCCCCATTGACGCAAATGGGCGGTAGGCGTGTACGG
TGGGAGGTCTATATAAGCAGAGCTGGTTTAGTGAACCGTCAGATCCGCTAGAGATCCGCGGCCGCTAATA
CGACTCACTATAGGGAGAGCCGCCACCATGAATCCACAGATCAGAAATCCGATGGAGCGGATGTATCGAG
ACACATTCTACGACAACTTTGAAAACGAACCCATCCTCTATGGTCGGAGCTACACTTGGCTGTGCTATGA
AGTGAAAATAAAGAGGGGCCGCTCAAATCTCCTTTGGGACACAGGGGTCTTTCGAGGCCAGGTGTATTTC
AAGCCTCAGTACCACGCAGAAATGTGCTTCCTCTCTTGGTTCTGTGGCAACCAGCTGCCTGCTTACAAGT
GTTTCCAGATCACCTGGTTTGTATCCTGGACCCCCTGCCCGGACTGTGTGGCGAAGCTGGCCGAATTCCT
GTCTGAGCACCCCAATGTCACCCTGACCATCTCCGCCGCCCGCCTCTACTACTACTGGGAAAGAGATTAC
CGAAGGGCGCTCTGCAGGCTGAGTCAGGCAGGAGCCCGCGTGAAGATCATGGACTATGAAGAATTTGCAT
ACTGCTGGGAAAACTTTGTGTACAATGAAGGTCAGCAATTCATGCCTTGGTACAAATTCGATGAAAATTA
TGCATTCCTGCACCGCACGCTAAAGGAGATTCTCAGATACCTGATGGATCCAGACACATTCACTTTCAAC
TTTAATAATGACCCTTTGGTCCTTCGACGGCGCCAGACCTACTTGTGCTATGAGGTGGAGCGCCTGGACA
ATGGCACCTGGGTCCTGATGGACCAGCACATGGGCTTTCTATGCAACGAGGCTAAGAATCTTCTCTGTGG
CTTTTACGGCCGCCATGCGGAGCTGCGCTTCTTGGACCTGGTTCCTTCTTTGCAGTTGGACCCGGCCCAG
ATCTACAGGGTCACTTGGTTCATCTCCTGGAGCCCCTGCTTCTCCTGGGGCTGTGCCGGGGAAGTGCGTG
CGTTCCTTCAGGAGAACACACACGTGAGACTGCGCATCTTCGCTGCCCGCATCTATGATTACGACCCCCT
ATATAAGGAGGCGCTGCAAATGCTGCGGGATGCTGGGGCCCAAGTCTCCATCATGACCTACGATGAGTTT
GAGTACTGCTGGGACACCTTTGTGTACCGCCAGGGATGTCCCTTCCAGCCCTGGGATGGACTAGAGGAGC
ACAGCCAAGCCCTGAGTGGGAGGCTGCGGGCCATTCTCCAGAATCAGGGAAACAGCGGCAGCGAGACTCC
CGGGACCTCAGAGTCCGCCACACCCGAAAGTGATAAAAAGTATTCTATTGGTTTAGCCATCGGCACTAAT
TCCGTTGGATGGGCTGTCATAACCGATGAATACAAAGTACCTTCAAAGAAATTTAAGGTGTTGGGGAACA
CAGACCGTCATTCGATTAAAAAGAATCTTATCGGTGCCCTCCTATTCGATAGTGGCGAAACGGCAGAGGC
GACTCGCCTGAAACGAACCGCTCGGAGAAGGTATACACGTCGCAAGAACCGAATATGTTACTTACAAGAA
ATTTTTAGCAATGAGATGGCCAAAGTTGACGATTCTTTCTTTCACCGTTTGGAAGAGTCCTTCCTTGTCG
AAGAGGACAAGAAACATGAACGGCACCCCATCTTTGGAAACATAGTAGATGAGGTGGCATATCATGAAAA
GTACCCAACGATTTATCACCTCAGAAAAAAGCTAGTTGACTCAACTGATAAAGCGGACCTGAGGTTAATC
TACTTGGCTCTTGCCCATATGATAAAGTTCCGTGGGCACTTTCTCATTGAGGGTGATCTAAATCCGGACA
ACTCGGATGTCGACAAACTGTTCATCCAGTTAGTACAAACCTATAATCAGTTGTTTGAAGAGAACCCTAT
AAATGCAAGTGGCGTGGATGCGAAGGCTATTCTTAGCGCCCGCCTCTCTAAATCCCGACGGCTAGAAAAC
CTGATCGCACAATTACCCGGAGAGAAGAAAAATGGGTTGTTCGGTAACCTTATAGCGCTCTCACTAGGCC
TGACACCAAATTTTAAGTCGAACTTCGACTTAGCTGAAGATGCCAAATTGCAGCTTAGTAAGGACACGTA
CGATGACGATCTCGACAATCTACTGGCACAAATTGGAGATCAGTATGCGGACTTATTTTTGGCTGCCAAA
AACCTTAGCGATGCAATCCTCCTATCTGACATACTGAGAGTTAATACTGAGATTACCAAGGCGCCGTTAT
CCGCTTCAATGATCAAAAGGTACGATGAACATCACCAAGACTTGACACTTCTCAAGGCCCTAGTCCGTCA
GCAACTGCCTGAGAAATATAAGGAAATATTCTTTGATCAGTCGAAAAACGGGTACGCAGGTTATATTGAC
GGCGGAGCGAGTCAAGAGGAATTCTACAAGTTTATCAAACCCATATTAGAGAAGATGGATGGGACGGAAG
AGTTGCTTGTAAAACTCAATCGCGAAGATCTACTGCGAAAGCAGCGGACTTTCGACAACGGTAGCATTCC
ACATCAAATCCACTTAGGCGAATTGCATGCTATACTTAGAAGGCAGGAGGATTTTTATCCGTTCCTCAAA
GACAATCGTGAAAAGATTGAGAAAATCCTAACCTTTCGCATACCTTACTATGTGGGACCCCTGGCCCGAG
GGAACTCTCGGTTCGCATGGATGACAAGAAAGTCCGAAGAAACGATTACTCCATGGAATTTTGAGGAAGT
TGTCGATAAAGGTGCGTCAGCTCAATCGTTCATCGAGAGGATGACCAACTTTGACAAGAATTTACCGAAC
GAAAAAGTATTGCCTAAGCACAGTTTACTTTACGAGTATTTCACAGTGTACAATGAACTCACGAAAGTTA
AGTATGTCACTGAGGGCATGCGTAAACCCGCCTTTCTAAGCGGAGAACAGAAGAAAGCAATAGTAGATCT
GTTATTCAAGACCAACCGCAAAGTGACAGTTAAGCAATTGAAAGAGGACTACTTTAAGAAAATTGAATGC
TTCGATTCTGTCGAGATCTCCGGGGTAGAAGATCGATTTAATGCGTCACTTGGTACGTATCATGACCTCC
TAAAGATAATTAAAGATAAGGACTTCCTGGATAACGAAGAGAATGAAGATATCTTAGAAGATATAGTGTT
GACTCTTACCCTCTTTGAAGATCGGGAAATGATTGAGGAAAGACTAAAAACATACGCTCACCTGTTCGAC
GATAAGGTTATGAAACAGTTAAAGAGGCGTCGCTATACGGGCTGGGGACGATTGTCGCGGAAACTTATCA
ACGGGATAAGAGACAAGCAAAGTGGTAAAACTATTCTCGATTTTCTAAAGAGCGACGGCTTCGCCAATAG
GAACTTTATGCAGCTGATCCATGATGACTCTTTAACCTTCAAAGAGGATATACAAAAGGCACAGGTTTCC
GGACAAGGGGACTCATTGCACGAACATATTGCGAATCTTGCTGGTTCGCCAGCCATCAAAAAGGGCATAC
TCCAGACAGTCAAAGTAGTGGATGAGCTAGTTAAGGTCATGGGACGTCACAAACCGGAAAACATTGTAAT
CGAGATGGCACGCGAAAATCAAACGACTCAGAAGGGGCAAAAAAACAGTCGAGAGCGGATGAAGAGAATA
GAAGAGGGTATTAAAGAACTGGGCAGCCAGATCTTAAAGGAGCATCCTGTGGAAAATACCCAATTGCAGA
ACGAGAAACTTTACCTCTATTACCTACAAAATGGAAGGGACATGTATGTTGATCAGGAACTGGACATAAA
CCGTTTATCTGATTACGACGTCGATCACATTGTACCCCAATCCTTTTTGAAGGACGATTCAATCGACAAT
AAAGTGCTTACACGCTCGGATAAGAACCGAGGGAAAAGTGACAATGTTCCAAGCGAGGAAGTCGTAAAGA
AAATGAAGAACTATTGGCGGCAGCTCCTAAATGCGAAACTGATAACGCAAAGAAAGTTCGATAACTTAAC
TAAAGCTGAGAGGGGTGGCTTGTCTGAACTTGACAAGGCCGGATTTATTAAACGTCAGCTCGTGGAAACC
CGCCAAATCACAAAGCATGTTGCACAGATACTAGATTCCCGAATGAATACGAAATACGACGAGAACGATA
AGCTGATTCGGGAAGTCAAAGTAATCACTTTAAAGTCAAAATTGGTGTCGGACTTCAGAAAGGATTTTCA
ATTCTATAAAGTTAGGGAGATAAATAACTACCACCATGCGCACGACGCTTATCTTAATGCCGTCGTAGGG
ACCGCACTCATTAAGAAATACCCGAAGCTAGAAAGTGAGTTTGTGTATGGTGATTACAAAGTTTATGACG
TCCGTAAGATGATCGCGAAAAGCGAACAGGAGATAGGCAAGGCTACAGCCAAATACTTCTTTTATTCTAA
CATTATGAATTTCTTTAAGACGGAAATCACTCTGGCAAACGGAGAGATACGCAAACGACCTTTAATTGAA
ACCAATGGGGAGACAGGTGAAATCGTATGGGATAAGGGCCGGGACTTCGCGACGGTGAGAAAAGTTTTGT
CCATGCCCCAAGTCAACATAGTAAAGAAAACTGAGGTGCAGACCGGAGGGTTTTCAAAGGAATCGATTCT
TCCAAAAAGGAATAGTGATAAGCTCATCGCTCGTAAAAAGGACTGGGACCCGAAAAAGTACGGTGGCTTC
GATAGCCCTACAGTTGCCTATTCTGTCCTAGTAGTGGCAAAAGTTGAGAAGGGAAAATCCAAGAAACTGA
AGTCAGTCAAAGAATTATTGGGGATAACGATTATGGAGCGCTCGTCTTTTGAAAAGAACCCCATCGACTT
CCTTGAGGCGAAAGGTTACAAGGAAGTAAAAAAGGATCTCATAATTAAACTACCAAAGTATAGTCTGTTT
GAGTTAGAAAATGGCCGAAAACGGATGTTGGCTAGCGCCGGAGAGCTTCAAAAGGGGAACGAACTCGCAC
TACCGTCTAAATACGTGAATTTCCTGTATTTAGCGTCCCATTACGAGAAGTTGAAAGGTTCACCTGAAGA
TAACGAACAGAAGCAACTTTTTGTTGAGCAGCACAAACATTATCTCGACGAAATCATAGAGCAAATTTCG
GAATTCAGTAAGAGAGTCATCCTAGCTGATGCCAATCTGGACAAAGTATTAAGCGCATACAACAAGCACA
GGGATAAACCCATACGTGAGCAGGCGGAAAATATTATCCATTTGTTTACTCTTACCAACCTCGGCGCTCC
AGCCGCATTCAAGTATTTTGACACAACGATAGATCGCAAACGATACACTTCTACCAAGGAGGTGCTAGAC
GCGACACTGATTCACCAATCCATCACGGGATTATATGAAACTCGGATAGATTTGTCACAGCTTGGGGGTG
ACTCTGGTGGTTCTACTAATCTGTCAGATATTATTGAAAAGGAGACCGGTAAGCAACTGGTTATCCAGGA
ATCCATCCTCATGCTCCCAGAGGAGGTGGAAGAAGTCATTGGGAACAAGCCGGAAAGCGATATACTCGTG
CACACCGCCTACGACGAGAGCACCGACGAGAATGTCATGCTTCTGACTAGCGACGCCCCTGAATACAAGC
CTTGGGCTCTGGTCATACAGGATAGCAACGGTGAGAACAAGATTAAGATGCTCTCTGGTGGTTCTCCCAA
GAAGAAGAGGAAAGTCTAACCGGTCATCATCACCATCACCATTGAGTTTAAACCCGCTGATCAGCCTCGA
CTGTGCCTTCTAGTTGCCAGCCATCTGTTGTTTGCCCCTCCCCCGTGCCTTCCTTGACCCTGGAAGGTGC
CACTCCCACTGTCCTTTCCTAATAAAATGAGGAAATTGCATCGCATTGTCTGAGTAGGTGTCATTCTATT
CTGGGGGGTGGGGTGGGGCAGGACAGCAAGGGGGAGGATTGGGAAGACAATAGCAGGCATGCTGGGGATG
CGGTGGGCTCTATGGCTTCTGAGGCGGAAAGAACCAGCTGGGGCTCGATACCGTCGACCTCTAGCTAGAG
CTTGGCGTAATCATGGTCATAGCTGTTTCCTGTGTGAAATTGTTATCCGCTCACAATTCCACACAACATA
CGAGCCGGAAGCATAAAGTGTAAAGCCTAGGGTGCCTAATGAGTGAGCTAACTCACATTAATTGCGTTGC
GCTCACTGCCCGCTTTCCAGTCGGGAAACCTGTCGTGCCAGCTGCATTAATGAATCGGCCAACGCGCGGG
GAGAGGCGGTTTGCGTATTGGGCGCTCTTCCGCTTCCTCGCTCACTGACTCGCTGCGCTCGGTCGTTCGG
CTGCGGCGAGCGGTATCAGCTCACTCAAAGGCGGTAATACGGTTATCCACAGAATCAGGGGATAACGCAG
GAAAGAACATGTGAGCAAAAGGCCAGCAAAAGGCCAGGAACCGTAAAAAGGCCGCGTTGCTGGCGTTTTT
CCATAGGCTCCGCCCCCCTGACGAGCATCACAAAAATCGACGCTCAAGTCAGAGGTGGCGAAACCCGACA
GGACTATAAAGATACCAGGCGTTTCCCCCTGGAAGCTCCCTCGTGCGCTCTCCTGTTCCGACCCTGCCGC
TTACCGGATACCTGTCCGCCTTTCTCCCTTCGGGAAGCGTGGCGCTTTCTCATAGCTCACGCTGTAGGTA
TCTCAGTTCGGTGTAGGTCGTTCGCTCCAAGCTGGGCTGTGTGCACGAACCCCCCGTTCAGCCCGACCGC
TGCGCCTTATCCGGTAACTATCGTCTTGAGTCCAACCCGGTAAGACACGACTTATCGCCACTGGCAGCAG
CCACTGGTAACAGGATTAGCAGAGCGAGGTATGTAGGCGGTGCTACAGAGTTCTTGAAGTGGTGGCCTAA
CTACGGCTACACTAGAAGAACAGTATTTGGTATCTGCGCTCTGCTGAAGCCAGTTACCTTCGGAAAAAGA
GTTGGTAGCTCTTGATCCGGCAAACAAACCACCGCTGGTAGCGGTGGTTTTTTTGTTTGCAAGCAGCAGA
TTACGCGCAGAAAAAAAGGATCTCAAGAAGATCCTTTGATCTTTTCTACGGGGTCTGACGCTCAGTGGAA
CGAAAACTCACGTTAAGGGATTTTGGTCATGAGATTATCAAAAAGGATCTTCACCTAGATCCTTTTAAAT
TAAAAATGAAGTTTTAAATCAATCTAAAGTATATATGAGTAAACTTGGTCTGACAGTTACCAATGCTTAA
TCAGTGAGGCACCTATCTCAGCGATCTGTCTATTTCGTTCATCCATAGTTGCCTGACTCCCCGTCGTGTA
GATAACTACGATACGGGAGGGCTTACCATCTGGCCCCAGTGCTGCAATGATACCGCGAGACCCACGCTCA
CCGGCTCCAGATTTATCAGCAATAAACCAGCCAGCCGGAAGGGCCGAGCGCAGAAGTGGTCCTGCAACTT
TATCCGCCTCCATCCAGTCTATTAATTGTTGCCGGGAAGCTAGAGTAAGTAGTTCGCCAGTTAATAGTTT
GCGCAACGTTGTTGCCATTGCTACAGGCATCGTGGTGTCACGCTCGTCGTTTGGTATGGCTTCATTCAGC
TCCGGTTCCCAACGATCAAGGCGAGTTACATGATCCCCCATGTTGTGCAAAAAAGCGGTTAGCTCCTTCG
GTCCTCCGATCGTTGTCAGAAGTAAGTTGGCCGCAGTGTTATCACTCATGGTTATGGCAGCACTGCATAA
TTCTCTTACTGTCATGCCATCCGTAAGATGCTTTTCTGTGACTGGTGAGTACTCAACCAAGTCATTCTGA
GAATAGTGTATGCGGCGACCGAGTTGCTCTTGCCCGGCGTCAATACGGGATAATACCGCGCCACATAGCA
GAACTTTAAAAGTGCTCATCATTGGAAAACGTTCTTCGGGGCGAAAACTCTCAAGGATCTTACCGCTGTT
GAGATCCAGTTCGATGTAACCCACTCGTGCACCCAACTGATCTTCAGCATCTTTTACTTTCACCAGCGTT
TCTGGGTGAGCAAAAACAGGAAGGCAAAATGCCGCAAAAAAGGGAATAAGGGCGACACGGAAATGTTGAA
TACTCATACTCTTCCTTTTTCAATATTATTGAAGCATTTATCAGGGTTATTGTCTCATGAGCGGATACAT
ATTTGAATGTATTTAGAAAAATAAACAAATAGGGGTTCCGCGCACATTTCCCCGAAAAGTGCCACCTGAC
GTCGACGGATCGGGAGATCGATCTCCCGATCCCCTAGGGTCGACTCTCAGTACAATCTGCTCTGATGCCG
CATAGTTAAGCCAGTATCTGCTCCCTGCTTG
