>Addgene plasmid #113411 | pCMV-hA3B-BE3 | depositor partial sequence | sequence record 213962 | pCMV-hA3B-BE3 sequence 1146 bps
ATGAATCCACAGATCAGAAATCCGATGGAGCGGATGTATCGAGACACATTCTACGACAACTTTGAAAACG
AACCCATCCTCTATGGTCGGAGCTACACTTGGCTGTGCTATGAAGTGAAAATAAAGAGGGGCCGCTCAAA
TCTCCTTTGGGACACAGGGGTCTTTCGAGGCCAGGTGTATTTCAAGCCTCAGTACCACGCAGAAATGTGC
TTCCTCTCTTGGTTCTGTGGCAACCAGCTGCCTGCTTACAAGTGTTTCCAGATCACCTGGTTTGTATCCT
GGACCCCCTGCCCGGACTGTGTGGCGAAGCTGGCCGAATTCCTGTCTGAGCACCCCAATGTCACCCTGAC
CATCTCCGCCGCCCGCCTCTACTACTACTGGGAAAGAGATTACCGAAGGGCGCTCTGCAGGCTGAGTCAG
GCAGGAGCCCGCGTGAAGATCATGGACTATGAAGAATTTGCATACTGCTGGGAAAACTTTGTGTACAATG
AAGGTCAGCAATTCATGCCTTGGTACAAATTCGATGAAAATTATGCATTCCTGCACCGCACGCTAAAGGA
GATTCTCAGATACCTGATGGATCCAGACACATTCACTTTCAACTTTAATAATGACCCTTTGGTCCTTCGA
CGGCGCCAGACCTACTTGTGCTATGAGGTGGAGCGCCTGGACAATGGCACCTGGGTCCTGATGGACCAGC
ACATGGGCTTTCTATGCAACGAGGCTAAGAATCTTCTCTGTGGCTTTTACGGCCGCCATGCGGAGCTGCG
CTTCTTGGACCTGGTTCCTTCTTTGCAGTTGGACCCGGCCCAGATCTACAGGGTCACTTGGTTCATCTCC
TGGAGCCCCTGCTTCTCCTGGGGCTGTGCCGGGGAAGTGCGTGCGTTCCTTCAGGAGAACACACACGTGA
GACTGCGCATCTTCGCTGCCCGCATCTATGATTACGACCCCCTATATAAGGAGGCGCTGCAAATGCTGCG
GGATGCTGGGGCCCAAGTCTCCATCATGACCTACGATGAGTTTGAGTACTGCTGGGACACCTTTGTGTAC
CGCCAGGGATGTCCCTTCCAGCCCTGGGATGGACTAGAGGAGCACAGCCAAGCCCTGAGTGGGAGGCTGC
GGGCCATTCTCCAGAATCAGGGAAAC
